>Addgene plasmid #74971 | pXPR_BRD003 sgATXN1L-2 | depositor full sequence | sequence record 141818 | pXPR_BRD003 sgATXN1L-2 sequence 8323 bps
GTTTTAGAGCTAGAAATAGCAAGTTAAAATAAGGCTAGTCCGTTATCAACTTGAAAAAGTGGCACCGAGT
CGGTGCTTTTTTAAGCTTGGCGTAACTAGATCTTGAGACAAATGGCAGTATTCATCCACAATTTTAAAAG
AAAAGGGGGGATTGGGGGGTACAGTGCAGGGGAAAGAATAGTAGACATAATAGCAACAGACATACAAACT
AAAGAATTACAAAAACAAATTACAAAAATTCAAAATTTTCGGGTTTATTACAGGGACAGCAGAGATCCAC
TTTGGCGCCGGCTCGAGGGGGCCCGGGTGCAAAGATGGATAAAGTTTTAAACAGAGAGGAATCTTTGCAG
CTAATGGACCTTCTAGGTCTTGAAAGGAGTGGGAATTGGCTCCGGTGCCCGTCAGTGGGCAGAGCGCACA
TCGCCCACAGTCCCCGAGAAGTTGGGGGGAGGGGTCGGCAATTGATCCGGTGCCTAGAGAAGGTGGCGCG
GGGTAAACTGGGAAAGTGATGTCGTGTACTGGCTCCGCCTTTTTCCCGAGGGTGGGGGAGAACCGTATAT
AAGTGCAGTAGTCGCCGTGAACGTTCTTTTTCGCAACGGGTTTGCCGCCAGAACACAGGTAAGTGCCGTG
TGTGGTTCCCGCGGGCCTGGCCTCTTTACGGGTTATGGCCCTTGCGTGCCTTGAATTACTTCCACCTGGC
TGCAGTACGTGATTCTTGATCCCGAGCTTCGGGTTGGAAGTGGGTGGGAGAGTTCGAGGCCTTGCGCTTA
AGGAGCCCCTTCGCCTCGTGCTTGAGTTGAGGCCTGGCCTGGGCGCTGGGGCCGCCGCGTGCGAATCTGG
TGGCACCTTCGCGCCTGTCTCGCTGCTTTCGATAAGTCTCTAGCCATTTAAAATTTTTGATGACCTGCTG
CGACGCTTTTTTTCTGGCAAGATAGTCTTGTAAATGCGGGCCAAGATCTGCACACTGGTATTTCGGTTTT
TGGGGCCGCGGGCGGCGACGGGGCCCGTGCGTCCCAGCGCACATGTTCGGCGAGGCGGGGCCTGCGAGCG
CGGCCACCGAGAATCGGACGGGGGTAGTCTCAAGCTGGCCGGCCTGCTCTGGTGCCTGGCCTCGCGCCGC
CGTGTATCGCCCCGCCCTGGGCGGCAAGGCTGGCCCGGTCGGCACCAGTTGCGTGAGCGGAAAGATGGCC
GCTTCCCGGCCCTGCTGCAGGGAGCTCAAAATGGAGGACGCGGCGCTCGGGAGAGCGGGCGGGTGAGTCA
CCCACACAAAGGAAAAGGGCCTTTCCGTCCTCAGCCGTCGCTTCATGTGACTCCACGGAGTACCGGGCGC
CGTCCAGGCACCTCGATTAGTTCTCGAGCTTTTGGAGTACGTCGTCTTTAGGTTGGGGGGAGGGGTTTTA
TGCGATGGAGTTTCCCCACACTGAGTGGGTGGAGACTGAAGTTAGGCCAGCTTGGCACTTGATGTAATTC
TCCTTGGAATTTGCCCTTTTTGAGTTTGGATCTTGGTTCATTCTCAAGCCTCAGACAGTGGTTCAAAGTT
TTTTTCTTCCATTTCAGGTGTCGTGACGTACGGCCACCATGACCGAGTACAAGCCCACGGTGCGCCTCGC
CACCCGCGACGACGTCCCCAGGGCCGTACGCACCCTCGCCGCCGCGTTCGCCGACTACCCCGCCACGCGC
CACACCGTCGATCCGGACCGCCACATCGAGCGGGTCACCGAGCTGCAAGAACTCTTCCTCACGCGCGTCG
GGCTCGACATCGGCAAGGTGTGGGTCGCGGACGACGGCGCCGCCGTGGCGGTCTGGACCACGCCGGAGAG
CGTCGAAGCGGGGGCGGTGTTCGCCGAGATCGGCCCGCGCATGGCCGAGTTGAGCGGTTCCCGGCTGGCC
GCGCAGCAACAGATGGAAGGCCTCCTGGCGCCGCACCGGCCCAAGGAGCCCGCGTGGTTCCTGGCCACCG
TCGGAGTCTCGCCCGACCACCAGGGCAAGGGTCTGGGCAGCGCCGTCGTGCTCCCCGGAGTGGAGGCGGC
CGAGCGCGCCGGGGTGCCCGCCTTCCTGGAGACCTCCGCGCCCCGCAACCTCCCCTTCTACGAGCGGCTC
GGCTTCACCGTCACCGCCGACGTCGAGGTGCCCGAAGGACCGCGCACCTGGTGCATGACCCGCAAGCCCG
GTGCCTGAACGCGTTAAGTCGACAATCAACCTCTGGATTACAAAATTTGTGAAAGATTGACTGGTATTCT
TAACTATGTTGCTCCTTTTACGCTATGTGGATACGCTGCTTTAATGCCTTTGTATCATGCTATTGCTTCC
CGTATGGCTTTCATTTTCTCCTCCTTGTATAAATCCTGGTTGCTGTCTCTTTATGAGGAGTTGTGGCCCG
TTGTCAGGCAACGTGGCGTGGTGTGCACTGTGTTTGCTGACGCAACCCCCACTGGTTGGGGCATTGCCAC
CACCTGTCAGCTCCTTTCCGGGACTTTCGCTTTCCCCCTCCCTATTGCCACGGCGGAACTCATCGCCGCC
TGCCTTGCCCGCTGCTGGACAGGGGCTCGGCTGTTGGGCACTGACAATTCCGTGGTGTTGTCGGGGAAAT
CATCGTCCTTTCCTTGGCTGCTCGCCTGTGTTGCCACCTGGATTCTGCGCGGGACGTCCTTCTGCTACGT
CCCTTCGGCCCTCAATCCAGCGGACCTTCCTTCCCGCGGCCTGCTGCCGGCTCTGCGGCCTCTTCCGCGT
CTTCGCCTTCGCCCTCAGACGAGTCGGATCTCCCTTTGGGCCGCCTCCCCGCGTCGACTTTAAGACCAAT
GACTTACAAGGCAGCTGTAGATCTTAGCCACTTTTTAAAAGAAAAGGGGGGACTGGAAGGGCTAATTCAC
TCCCAACGAAGACAAGATCTGCTTTTTGCTTGTACTGGGTCTCTCTGGTTAGACCAGATCTGAGCCTGGG
AGCTCTCTGGCTAACTAGGGAACCCACTGCTTAAGCCTCAATAAAGCTTGCCTTGAGTGCTTCAAGTAGT
GTGTGCCCGTCTGTTGTGTGACTCTGGTAACTAGAGATCCCTCAGACCCTTTTAGTCAGTGTGGAAAATC
TCTAGCAGTACGTATAGTAGTTCATGTCATCTTATTATTCAGTATTTATAACTTGCAAAGAAATGAATAT
CAGAGAGTGAGAGGAACTTGTTTATTGCAGCTTATAATGGTTACAAATAAAGCAATAGCATCACAAATTT
CACAAATAAAGCATTTTTTTCACTGCATTCTAGTTGTGGTTTGTCCAAACTCATCAATGTATCTTATCAT
GTCTGGCTCTAGCTATCCCGCCCCTAACTCCGCCCATCCCGCCCCTAACTCCGCCCAGTTCCGCCCATTC
TCCGCCCCATGGCTGACTAATTTTTTTTATTTATGCAGAGGCCGAGGCCGCCTCGGCCTCTGAGCTATTC
CAGAAGTAGTGAGGAGGCTTTTTTGGAGGCCTAGGGACGTACCCAATTCGCCCTATAGTGAGTCGTATTA
CGCGCGCTCACTGGCCGTCGTTTTACAACGTCGTGACTGGGAAAACCCTGGCGTTACCCAACTTAATCGC
CTTGCAGCACATCCCCCTTTCGCCAGCTGGCGTAATAGCGAAGAGGCCCGCACCGATCGCCCTTCCCAAC
AGTTGCGCAGCCTGAATGGCGAATGGG
[124 nt withheld, positions 3668-3791]
C
[91 nt withheld, positions 3793-3883]
A
[49 nt withheld, positions 3885-3933]
CCTTTGACGTTGGAGTCCACGTTCTTT
[37 nt withheld, positions 3961-3997]
ACCCTATCTCGGTCTATTCTTTTGATTTATAAGGGATTTTGCCGATTTCGGCCTATTGGTTAAAAAATGA
GCTGATTTAACAAAAATTTAACGCGAATTTTAACAAAATATTAACGCTTACAATTTAGGTGGCACTTTTC
GGGGAAATGTGCGCGGAACCCCTATTTGTTTATTTTTCTAAATACATTCAAATATGTATCCGCTCATGAG
ACAATAACCCTGATAAATGCTTCAATAATATTGAAAAAGGAAGAGTATGAGTATTCAACATTTCCGTGTC
GCCCTTATTCCCTTTTTTGCGGCATTTTGCCTTCCTGTTTTTGCTCACCCAGAAACGCTGGTGAAAGTAA
AAGATGCTGAAGATCAGTTGGGTGCACGAGTGGGTTACATCGAACTGGATCTCAACAGCGGTAAGATCCT
TGAGAGTTTTCGCCCCGAAGAACGTTTTCCAATGATGAGCACTTTTAAAGTTCTGCTATGTGGCGCGGTA
TTATCCCGTATTGACGCCGGGCAAGAGCAACTCGGTCGCCGCATACACTATTCTCAGAATGACTTGGTTG
AGTACTCACCAGTCACAGAAAAGCATCTTACGGATGGCATGACAGTAAGAGAATTATGCAGTGCTGCCAT
AACCATGAGTGATAACACTGCGGCCAACTTACTTCTGACAACGATCGGAGGACCGAAGGAGCTAACCGCT
TTTTTGCACAACATGGGGGATCATGTAACTCGCCTTGATCGTTGGGAACCGGAGCTGAATGAAGCCATAC
CAAACGACGAGCGTGACACCACGATGCCTGTAGCAATGGCAACAACGTTGCGCAAACTATTAACTGGCGA
ACTACTTACTCTAGCTTCCCGGCAACAATTAATAGACTGGATGGAGGCGGATAAAGTTGCAGGACCACTT
CTGCGCTCGGCCCTTCCGGCTGGCTGGTTTATTGCTGATAAATCTGGAGCCGGTGAGCGTGGGTCTCGCG
GTATCATTGCAGCACTGGGGCCAGATGGTAAGCCCTCCCGTATCGTAGTTATCTACACGACGGGGAGTCA
GGCAACTATGGATGAACGAAATAGACAGATCGCTGAGATAGGTGCCTCACTGATTAAGCATTGGTAACTG
TCAGACCAAGTTTACTCATATATACTTTAGATTGATTTAAAACTTCATTTTTAATTTAAAAGGATCTAGG
TGAAGATCCTTTTTGATAATCTCATGACCAAAATCCCTTAACGTGAGTTTTCGTTCCACTGAGCGTCAGA
CCCCGTAGAAAAGATCAAAGGATCTTCTTGAGATCCTTTTTTTCTGCGCGTAATCTGCTGCTTGCAAACA
AAAAAACCACCGCTACCAGCGGTGGTTTGTTTGCCGGATCAAGAGCTACCAACTCTTTTTCCGAAGGTAA
CTGGCTTCAGCAGAGCGCAGATACCAAATACTGTTCTTCTAGTGTAGCCGTAGTTAGGCCACCACTTCAA
GAACTCTGTAGCACCGCCTACATACCTCGCTCTGCTAATCCTGTTACCAGTGGCTGCTGCCAGTGGCGAT
AAGTCGTGTCTTACCGGGTTGGACTCAAGACGATAGTTACCGGATAAGGCGCAGCGGTCGGGCTGAACGG
GGGGTTCGTGCACACAGCCCAGCTTGGAGCGAACGACCTACACCGAACTGAGATACCTACAGCGTGAGCT
ATGAGAAAGCGCCACGCTTCCCGAAGGGAGAAAGGCGGACAGGTATCCGGTAAGCGGCAGGGTCGGAACA
GGAGAGCGCACGAGGGAGCTTCCAGGGGGAAACGCCTGGTATCTTTATAGTCCTGTCGGGTTTCGCCACC
TCTGACTTGAGCGTCGATTTTTGTGATGCTCGTCAGGGGGGCGGAGCCTATGGAAAAACGCCAGCAACGC
GGCCTTTTTACGGTTCCTGGCCTTTTGCTGGCCTTTTGCTCACATGTTCTTTCCTGCGTTATCCCCTGAT
TCTGTGGATAACCGTATTACCGCCTTTGAGTGAGCTGATACCGCTCGCCGCAGCCGAACGACCGAGCGCA
GCGAGTCAGTGAGCGAGGAAGCGGAAGAGCGCCCAATACGCAAACCGCCTCTCCCCGCGCGTTGGCCGAT
TCATTAATGCAGCTGGCACGACAGGTTTCCCGACTGGAAAGCGGGCAGTGAGCGCAACGCAATTAATGTG
AGTTAGCTCACTCATTAGGCACCCCAGGCTTTACACTTTATGCTTCCGGCTCGTATGTTGTGTGGAATTG
TGAGCGGATAACAATTTCACACAGGAAACAGCTATGACCATGATTACGCCAAGCGCGCAATTAACCCTCA
CTAAAGGGAACAAAAGCTGGAGCTGCAAGCTTAATGTAGTCTTATGCAATACTCTTGTAGTCTTGCAACA
TGGTAACGATGAGTTAGCAACATGCCTTACAAGGAGAGAAAAAGCACCGTGCATGCCGATTGGTGGAAGT
AAGGTGGTACGATCGTGCCTTATTAGGAAGGCAACAGACGGGTCTGACATGGATTGGACGAACCACTGAA
TTGCCGCATTGCAGAGATATTGTATTTAAGTGCCTAGCTCGATACATAAACGGGTCTCTCTGGTTAGACC
AGATCTGAGCCTGGGAGCTCTCTGGCTAACTAGGGAACCCACTGCTTAAGCCTCAATAAAGCTTGCCTTG
AGTGCTTCAAGTAGTGTGTGCCCGTCTGTTGTGTGACTCTGGTAACTAGAGATCCCTCAGACCCTTTTAG
TCAGTGTGGAAAATCTCTAGCAGTGGCGCCCGAACAGGGACTTGAAAGCGAAAGGGAAACCAGAGGAGCT
CTCTCGACGCAGGACTCGGCTTGCTGAAGCGCGCACGGCAAGAGGCGAGGGGCGGCGACTGGTGAGTACG
CCAAAAATTTTGACTAGCGGAGGCTAGAAGGAGAGAGATGGGTGCGAGAGCGTCAGTATTAAGCGGGGGA
GAATTAGATCGCGATGGGAAAAAATTCGGTTAAGGCCAGGGGGAAAGAAAAAATATAAATTAAAACATAT
AGTATGGGCAAGCAGGGAGCTAGAACGATTCGCAGTTAATCCTGGCCTGTTAGAAACATCAGAAGGCTGT
AGACAAATACTGGGACAGCTACAACCATCCCTTCAGACAGGATCAGAAGAACTTAGATCATTATATAATA
CAGTAGCAACCCTCTATTGTGTGCATCAAAGGATAGAGATAAAAGACACCAAGGAAGCTTTAGACAAGAT
AGAGGAAGAGCAAAACAAAAGTAAGACCACCGCACAGCAAGCGGCCGCTGATCTTCAGACCTGGAGGAGG
AGATATGAGGGACAATTGGAGAAGTGAATTATATAAATATAAAGTAGTAAAAATTGAACCATTAGGAGTA
GCACCCACCAAGGCAAAGAGAAGAGTGGTGCAGAGAGAAAAAAGAGCAGTGGGAATAGGAGCTTTGTTCC
TTGGGTTCTTGGGAGCAGCAGGAAGCACTATGGGCGCAGCGTCAATGACGCTGACGGTACAGGCCAGACA
ATTATTGTCTGGTATAGTGCAGCAGCAGAACAATTTGCTGAGGGCTATTGAGGCGCAACAGCATCTGTTG
CAACTCACAGTCTGGGGCATCAAGCAGCTCCAGGCAAGAATCCTGGCTGTGGAAAGATACCTAAAGGATC
AACAGCTCCTGGGGATTTGGGGTTGCTCTGGAAAACTCATTTGCACCACTGCTGTGCCTTGGAATGCTAG
TTGGAGTAATAAATCTCTGGAACAGATTTGGAATCACACGACCTGGATGGAGTGGGACAGAGAAATTAAC
AATTACACAAGCTTAATACACTCCTTAATTGAAGAATCGCAAAACCAGCAAGAAAAGAATGAACAAGAAT
TATTGGAATTAGATAAATGGGCAAGTTTGTGGAATTGGTTTAACATAACAAATTGGCTGTGGTATATAAA
ATTATTCATAATGATAGTAGGAGGCTTGGTAGGTTTAAGAATAGTTTTTGCTGTACTTTCTATAGTGAAT
AGAGTTAGGCAGGGATATTCACCATTATCGTTTCAGACCCACCTCCCAACCCCGAGGGGACCCAGAGAGG
GCCTATTTCCCATGATTCCTTCATATTTGCATATACGATACAAGGCTGTTAGAGAGATAATTAGAATTAA
TTTGACTGTAAACACAAAGATATTAGTACAAAATACGTGACGTAGAAAGTAATAATTTCTTGGGTAGTTT
GCAGTTTTAAAATTATGTTTTAAAATGGACTATCATATGCTTACCGTAACTTGAAAGTATTTCGATTTCT
TGGCTTTATATATCTTGTGGAAAGGACGAAACACCGAGACCCAATGAACTGCAGCG
Features (pLannotate 1.2.2; 29 found; start..end, strand, type, name):
      1..76      +  misc_RNA       gRNA scaffold: guide RNA scaffold for the Streptococcus pyogenes CRISPR/Cas9 system
    132..249     +  misc_feature   cPPT/CTS: central polypurine tract and central termination sequence of HIV-1
    315..381     +  CDS            small t antigen (fragment): SV40 (simian virus 40) small t antigen
    407..618     +  promoter       EF-1α core promoter: core promoter for human elongation factor EF-1α
    619..1557    +  intron         EF-1α intron A: intron upstream of the start codon of human EF-1α
   1579..2178    +  CDS            PuroR (fragment): puromycin N-acetyltransferase; pac from Streptomyces; confers resistance to puromycin
   2194..2782    +  misc_feature   WPRE: woodchuck hepatitis virus posttranscriptional regulatory element
   2833..2852    +  misc_feature   cPPT/CTS (fragment): central polypurine tract and central termination sequence of HIV-1
   2854..3087    +  LTR            3' LTR (ΔU3): self-inactivating 3' long terminal repeat (LTR) from HIV-1
   3165..3286    +  polyA_signal   SV40 poly(A) signal: SV40 polyadenylation signal
   3326..3461    +  rep_origin     SV40 ori: SV40 origin of replication
   3482..3500    -  promoter       T7 promoter: promoter for bacteriophage T7 RNA polymerase
   3508..3663    +  CDS            lacZα (fragment): LacZα fragment of β-galactosidase; lacZ fragment
   3668..4096    +  rep_origin     f1 ori (sequence partly withheld): f1 bacteriophage origin of replication; arrow indicates direction of (+) strand synthesis
   4149..4253    +  promoter       AmpR promoter: bla
   4254..5114    +  CDS            AmpR: β-lactamase; bla; confers resistance to ampicillin, carbenicillin, and related antibiotics
   5285..5873    +  rep_origin     ori: high-copy-number ColE1/pMB1/pBR322/pUC origin of replication
   6056..6148    +  CDS            lacI (fragment): lac repressor; lacI; The lac repressor binds to the lac operator to inhibit transcription in E. coli. This inhibition can be relieved by adding lactose or isopropyl-β-D-thiogalactopyranoside (IPTG).
   6161..6182    +  protein_bind   CAP binding site: CAP binding activates transcription in the presence of cAMP. E. coli catabolite activator protein
   6197..6227    +  promoter       lac promoter: promoter for the E. coli lac operon
   6235..6251    +  protein_bind   lac operator: The lac repressor binds to the lac operator to inhibit transcription in E. coli. This inhibition can be relieved by adding lactose or isopropyl-β-D-thiogalactopyranoside (IPTG). lac repressor encoded by lacI
   6296..6314    +  promoter       T3 promoter: promoter for bacteriophage T3 RNA polymerase
   6342..6568    +  promoter       RSV promoter: Rous sarcoma virus enhancer/promoter
   6569..6749    +  LTR            5' LTR (truncated): truncated 5' long terminal repeat (LTR) from HIV-1
   6796..6921    +  misc_feature   HIV-1 Ψ: packaging signal of human immunodeficiency virus type 1
   6905..7268    +  CDS            HIV-1 gag (fragment): gag protein from human immunodeficiency virus 1; gag
   7414..7647    +  misc_feature   RRE: The Rev response element (RRE) of HIV-1 allows for Rev-dependent mRNA export from the nucleus to the cytoplasm.
   8024..8050    +  CDS            Rev (fragment): human immunodeficiency virus 1 (HIV-1) Rev protein; rev; enhances nuclear export of unspliced and incompletely spliced viral mRNAs
   8054..8294    +  promoter       U6 promoter: RNA polymerase III promoter for human U6 snRNA
