[The description below was written by a language model from this plasmid's Addgene catalogue record and pLannotate feature annotations shown in this document.]
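Description:
pXPR_BRD003 sgATXN1L-2 is a third-generation-style, self-inactivating HIV-1 lentiviral plasmid that delivers a single CRISPR guide RNA against human ATXN1L (also known as BOAT/BOAT1). It is built on the pXPR_BRD003 backbone from the Broad Institute Genetic Perturbation Platform. The catalogue lists it as a mammalian expression/CRISPR vector of about 8.3 kb. In bacteria it is maintained through a high-copy ColE1/pUC-type origin and an ampicillin resistance gene. An f1 origin, remnants of the lac region, and T7 and T3 promoters are carried over from the parental cloning backbone.

The viral genome is transcribed from an RSV promoter fused to a truncated 5' LTR. This is followed by the Ψ packaging signal with a partial gag sequence, the Rev response element, and a cPPT/CTS, and it ends in a ΔU3 3' LTR with a downstream SV40 polyadenylation signal and SV40 origin. Within this unit, a human U6 RNA polymerase III promoter drives the guide, whose 20-nt spacer was cloned through BsmBI sites. The spacer sits directly upstream of the Streptococcus pyogenes Cas9 gRNA scaffold; because the circular sequence is numbered from the scaffold, the U6 promoter appears at the end of the map. A separate cassette places the puromycin N-acetyltransferase gene under the EF-1α core promoter with its intron A, followed by a WPRE to enhance expression, so transduced cells can be selected with puromycin.

No Cas9 coding sequence is annotated, so the nuclease must be supplied separately, for example from a Cas9-expressing cell line. The construct is the second of a set of ATXN1L guides, and the associated study examined how ATXN1L, CIC and ETS transcription factors modulate sensitivity to MAPK pathway inhibition.
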