Addgene plasmid #74971: pXPR_BRD003 sgATXN1L-2
Purpose: sgATXN1L-2, puromycin selection
Depositing lab: William Hahn. Depositing organization: Dana-Farber Cancer Institute. Publication: ATXN1L, CIC, and ETS Transcription Factors Modulate Sensitivity to MAPK Pathway Inhibition. Wang B, Krall EB, Aguirre AJ, Kim M, Widlund HR, Doshi MB, Sicinska E, Sulahian R, Goodale A, Cowley GS, Piccioni F, Doench JG, Root DE, Hahn WC. Cell Rep. 2017 Feb 7;18(6):1543-1557. doi: 10.1016/j.celrep.2017.01.031. PubMed 28178529.
Backbone
  Vector backbone: pXPR_BRD003
  Backbone manufacturer: Broad Institute - Genetic Perturbation Platform
  Backbone size w/o insert (bp): 8318
  Total vector size (bp): 8322
  Vector type: Mammalian Expression, CRISPR
  Selectable markers: Puromycin
Growth in bacteria
  Bacterial resistance: Ampicillin, 100 μg/mL
  Growth temperature: 37°C
  Growth strain: NEB Stable
  Copy number: High Copy
Gene/Insert
  Gene/Insert name: ATXN1L
  gRNA/shRNA sequence: AGACCCAATGAACTGCAGCG
  Species: H. sapiens (human)
  Entrez Gene: ATXN1L (a.k.a. BOAT, BOAT1)
  Cloning method: Restriction Enzyme; 5′ cloning site Bsmb1 (unknown if destroyed); 3′ cloning site Bsmb1 (unknown if destroyed)
  Sequencing primers: 5′ GTATGTCTGTTGCTATTATGTCTACTATTCTTTCC
Terms and licenses: Academic/Nonprofit Terms; Industry Terms: Not Available to Industry
How to cite: pXPR_BRD003 sgATXN1L-2 was a gift from William Hahn (Addgene plasmid # 74971 ; http://n2t.net/addgene:74971 ; RRID:Addgene_74971)
