>Addgene plasmid #74971 | pXPR_BRD003 sgATXN1L-2 | addgene partial sequence | sequence record 147204 | hU6-F 5'-GAGGGCCTATTTCCCATGATT-3'
ATTAATTTGACTGTAAACACAAAGATATTAGTACAAAATACGTGACGTAGAAAGTAATAATTTCTTGGGT
AGTTTGCAGTTTTAAAATTATGTTTTAAAATGGACTATCATATGCTTACCGTAACTTGAAAGTATTTCGA
TTTCTTGGCTTTATATATCTTGTGGAAAGGACGAAACACCGAGACCCAATGAACTGCAGCGGTTTTAGAG
CTAGAAATAGCAAGTTAAAATAAGGCTAGTCCGTTATCAACTTGAAAAAGTGGCACCGAGTCGGTGCTTT
TTTAAGCTTGGCGTAACTAGATCTTGAGACAAATGGCAGTATTCATCCACAATTTTAAAAGAAAAGGGGG
GATTGGGGGGTACAGTGCAGGGGAAAGAATAGTAGACATAATAGCAACAGACATACAAACTAAAGAATTA
CAAAAACAAATTACAAAAATTCAAAATTTTCGGGTTTATTACAGGGACAGCAGAGATCCACTTTGGCGCC
GGCTCGAGGGGGCCCGGGTGCAAAGATGGATAAAGTTTTAAACAGAGAGGAATCTTTGCAGCTAATGGAC
CTTCTAGGTCTTGAAAGGAGTGGGAATTGGCTCCGGTGCCCGTCAGTGGGCAGAGCGCACATCGCCCACA
GTCCCCGAGAAGTTGGGGGGAGGGGTCGGCAATTGATC
