>Addgene plasmid #74971 | pXPR_BRD003 sgATXN1L-2 | addgene partial sequence | sequence record 147640 | EF1a-F 5'-TCAAGCCTCAGACAGTGGTTC-3'
ACGTACGGCCACCATGACCGAGTACAAGCCCACGGTGCGCCTCGCCACCCGCGACGACGTCCCCAGGGCC
GTACGCACCCTCGCCGCCGCGTTCGCCGACTACCCCGCCACGCGCCACACCGTCGATCCGGACCGCCACA
TCGAGCGGGTCACCGAGCTGCAAGAACTCTTCCTCACGCGCGTCGGGCTCGACATCGGCAAGGTGTGGGT
CGCGGACGACGGCGCCGCCGTGGCGGTCTGGACCACGCCGGAGAGCGTCGAAGCGGGGGCGGTGTTCGCC
GAGATCGGCCCGCGCATGGCCGAGTTGAGCGGTTCCCGGCTGGCCGCGCAGCAACAGATGGAAGGCCTCC
TGGCGCCGCACCGGCCCAAGGAGCCCGCGTGGTTCCTGGCCACCGTCGGAGTCTCGCCCGACCACCAGGG
CAAGGGTCTGGGCAGCGCCGTCGTGCTCCCCGGAGTGGAGGCGGCCGAGCGCGCCGGGGTGCCCGCCTTC
CTGGAGACCTCCGCGCCCCGCAACCTCCCCTTCTACGAGCGGCTCGGCTTCACCGTCACCGCCGACGTCG
AGGTGCCCGAAGGACCGCGCACCTGGTGCATGACCCGCAAGCCCGGTGCCTGAACGCGTTAAGTCGACAA
TCAACCTCTGGATTACAAAATTTGTGAAAGATTGACTGGTATTCTTAACTATGTTGCTCCTTTTACGCTA
TGTGGATACGCTGCTTTAATGCCTTTGTATCATGCTATTGCTTCCCGTATGGCTTTCATTTTCTCCTCCT
TGTATAAATCCTGGTTGCTGTCTCTTTATGAGGAGTTGTGGCCCGTTGTCAGGCAACGTGGCGTGGTGTG
CACTGTGTTTGCTGACGCAACCCCCACTGGTTGGGGCATTGCCACCACCTGTCAGCTCCTTT
